LOCUS       Exported 3023 bp ds-DNA circular SYN 13-MAY-2021
DEFINITION  MoClo Basic Part: CDS - Controller protein, araC repressor/activator
            (activates pBAD, I13453) [C:C0080:D].
ACCESSION   .
VERSION     .
KEYWORDS    C0080 (araC)_CD
SOURCE      synthetic DNA construct
  ORGANISM  synthetic DNA construct
REFERENCE   1 (bases 1 to 3023)
  AUTHORS   Iverson SV, Haddock TL, Beal J, Densmore DM
  TITLE     CIDAR MoClo: Improved MoClo Assembly Standard and New E. coli Part
            Library Enable Rapid Combinatorial Design for Synthetic and
            Traditional Biology.
  JOURNAL   ACS Synth Biol. 2016 Jan 15;5(1):99-103. doi:
            10.1021/acssynbio.5b00124. Epub 2015 Nov 4.
  PUBMED    26479688
REFERENCE   2 (bases 1 to 3023)
  AUTHORS   .
  TITLE     Direct Submission
  JOURNAL   Exported May 13, 2021 from SnapGene Server 1.1.58
            http://www.snapgene.com
FEATURES             Location/Qualifiers
     source          1..3023
                     /organism="synthetic DNA construct"
                     /mol_type="other DNA"
     CDS             5..880
                     /codon_start=1
                     /gene="araC"
                     /product="L-arabinose regulatory protein"
                     /label=araC
                     /translation="MAEAQNDPLLPGYSFNAHLVAGLTPIEANGYLDFFIDRPLGMKGY
                     ILNLTIRGQGVVKNQGREFVCRPGDILLFPPGEIHHYGRHPEAREWYHQWVYFRPRAYW
                     HEWLNWPSIFANTGFFRPDEAHQPHFSDLFGQIINAGQGEGRYSELLAINLLEQLLLRR
                     MEAINESLHPPMDNRVREACQYISDHLADSNFDIASVAQHVCLSPSRLSHLFRQQLGIS
                     VLSWREDQRISQAKLLLSTTRMPIATVGRNVGFDDQLYFSRVFKKCTGASPSEFRAGCE
                     EKVNDVAVKLS"
     CDS             881..913
                     /codon_start=1
                     /product="C-terminal peptide that mediates degradation in
                     bacteria through the ClpXP and ClpAP proteases (McGinness
                     et al., 2006)"
                     /label=ssrA tag (LVA)
                     /note="mutant LVA variant that confers accelerated
                     degradation under some conditions (Andersen et al., 1998)"
                     /translation="AANDENYALVA"
     misc_feature    931..951
                     /label=BioBrick suffix
                     /note="universal suffix for all parts"
     primer_bind     complement(957..974)
                     /label=L4440
                     /note="L4440 vector, forward primer"
     rep_origin      complement(1128..1716)
                     /direction=LEFT
                     /label=ori
                     /note="high-copy-number ColE1/pMB1/pBR322/pUC origin of
                     replication"
     primer_bind     complement(1208..1227)
                     /label=pBR322ori-F
                     /note="pBR322 origin, forward primer"
     CDS             complement(1887..2747)
                     /codon_start=1
                     /gene="bla"
                     /product="beta-lactamase"
                     /label=AmpR
                     /note="confers resistance to ampicillin, carbenicillin, and
                     related antibiotics"
                     /translation="MSIQHFRVALIPFFAAFCLPVFAHPETLVKVKDAEDQLGARVGYI
                     ELDLNSGKILESFRPEERFPMMSTFKVLLCGAVLSRIDAGQEQLGRRIHYSQNDLVEYS
                     PVTEKHLTDGMTVRELCSAAITMSDNTAANLLLTTIGGPKELTAFLHNMGDHVTRLDRW
                     EPELNEAIPNDERDTTMPVAMATTLRKLLTGELLTLASRQQLIDWMEADKVAGPLLRSA
                     LPAGWFIADKSGAGERGSRGIIAALGPDGKPSRIVVIYTTGSQATMDERNRQIAEIGAS
                     LIKHW"
     primer_bind     2510..2529
                     /label=Amp-R
                     /note="Ampicillin resistance gene, reverse primer"
     promoter        complement(2748..2852)
                     /gene="bla"
                     /label=AmpR promoter
     primer_bind     2920..2938
                     /label=pBRforEco
                     /note="pBR322 vectors, upsteam of EcoRI site, forward
                     primer"
     terminator      2942..2985
                     /label=bacterial terminator
                     /note="putative bacterial transcription terminator"
     misc_feature    2988..3009
                     /label=BioBrick prefix
                     /note="BioBrick prefix for parts that do not start with
                     ""ATG"""
ORIGIN
        1 aatgatggct gaagcgcaaa atgatcccct gctgccggga tactcgttta acgcccatct
       61 ggtggcgggt ttaacgccga ttgaggccaa tggttatctc gattttttta tcgaccgacc
      121 gctgggaatg aaaggttata ttctcaatct caccattcgc ggtcaggggg tggtgaaaaa
      181 tcagggacga gaatttgtct gccgaccggg tgatattttg ctgttcccgc caggagagat
      241 tcatcactac ggtcgtcatc cggaggctcg cgaatggtat caccagtggg tttactttcg
      301 tccgcgcgcc tactggcatg aatggcttaa ctggccgtca atatttgcca atacgggttt
      361 ctttcgcccg gatgaagcgc accagccgca tttcagcgac ctgtttgggc aaatcattaa
      421 cgccgggcaa ggggaagggc gctattcgga gctgctggcg ataaatctgc ttgagcaatt
      481 gttactgcgg cgcatggaag cgattaacga gtcgctccat ccaccgatgg ataatcgggt
      541 acgcgaggct tgtcagtaca tcagcgatca cctggcagac agcaattttg atatcgccag
      601 cgtcgcacag catgtttgcc tgtcgccgtc gcgtctgtca catcttttcc gccagcagtt
      661 agggattagc gtcttaagct ggcgcgagga ccaacgcatc agccaggcga agctgctttt
      721 gagcactacc cggatgccta tcgccaccgt cggtcgcaat gttggttttg acgatcaact
      781 ctatttctcg cgagtattta aaaaatgcac cggggccagc ccgagcgagt tccgtgccgg
      841 ttgtgaagaa aaagtgaatg atgtagccgt caagttgtca gctgcaaacg acgaaaacta
      901 cgctttagta gcttaataaa ggtagagacc tactagtagc ggccgctgca ggcttcctcg
      961 ctcactgact cgctgcgctc ggtcgttcgg ctgcggcgag cggtatcagc tcactcaaag
     1021 gcggtaatac ggttatccac agaatcaggg gataacgcag gaaagaacat gtgagcaaaa
     1081 ggccagcaaa aggccaggaa ccgtaaaaag gccgcgttgc tggcgttttt ccacaggctc
     1141 cgcccccctg acgagcatca caaaaatcga cgctcaagtc agaggtggcg aaacccgaca
     1201 ggactataaa gataccaggc gtttccccct ggaagctccc tcgtgcgctc tcctgttccg
     1261 accctgccgc ttaccggata cctgtccgcc tttctccctt cgggaagcgt ggcgctttct
     1321 catagctcac gctgtaggta tctcagttcg gtgtaggtcg ttcgctccaa gctgggctgt
     1381 gtgcacgaac cccccgttca gcccgaccgc tgcgccttat ccggtaacta tcgtcttgag
     1441 tccaacccgg taagacacga cttatcgcca ctggcagcag ccactggtaa caggattagc
     1501 agagcgaggt atgtaggcgg tgctacagag ttcttgaagt ggtggcctaa ctacggctac
     1561 actagaagaa cagtatttgg tatctgcgct ctgctgaagc cagttacctt cggaaaaaga
     1621 gttggtagct cttgatccgg caaacaaacc accgctggta gcggtggttt ttttgtttgc
     1681 aagcagcaga ttacgcgcag aaaaaaagga tctcaagaag atcctttgat cttttctacg
     1741 gggtctgacg ctcagtggaa cgaaaactca cgttaaggga ttttggtcat gagattatca
     1801 aaaaggatct tcacctagat ccttttaaat taaaaatgaa gttttaaatc aatctaaagt
     1861 atatatgagt aaacttggtc tgacagttac caatgcttaa tcagtgaggc acctatctca
     1921 gcgatctgtc tatttcgttc atccatagtt gcctgactcc ccgtcgtgta gataactacg
     1981 atacgggagg gcttaccatc tggccccagt gctgcaatga taccgcgcga cccacgctca
     2041 ccggctccag atttatcagc aataaaccag ccagccggaa gggccgagcg cagaagtggt
     2101 cctgcaactt tatccgcctc catccagtct attaattgtt gccgggaagc tagagtaagt
     2161 agttcgccag ttaatagttt gcgcaacgtt gttgccattg ctacaggcat cgtggtgtca
     2221 cgctcgtcgt ttggtatggc ttcattcagc tccggttccc aacgatcaag gcgagttaca
     2281 tgatccccca tgttgtgcaa aaaagcggtt agctccttcg gtcctccgat cgttgtcaga
     2341 agtaagttgg ccgcagtgtt atcactcatg gttatggcag cactgcataa ttctcttact
     2401 gtcatgccat ccgtaagatg cttttctgtg actggtgagt actcaaccaa gtcattctga
     2461 gaatagtgta tgcggcgacc gagttgctct tgcccggcgt caatacggga taataccgcg
     2521 ccacatagca gaactttaaa agtgctcatc attggaaaac gttcttcggg gcgaaaactc
     2581 tcaaggatct taccgctgtt gagatccagt tcgatgtaac ccactcgtgc acccaactga
     2641 tcttcagcat cttttacttt caccagcgtt tctgggtgag caaaaacagg aaggcaaaat
     2701 gccgcaaaaa agggaataag ggcgacacgg aaatgttgaa tactcatact cttccttttt
     2761 caatattatt gaagcattta tcagggttat tgtctcatga gcggatacat atttgaatgt
     2821 atttagaaaa ataaacaaat aggggttccg cgcacatttc cccgaaaagt gccacctgac
     2881 gtctaagaaa ccattattat catgacatta acctataaaa ataggcgtat cacgaggcag
     2941 aatttcagat aaaaaaaatc cttagctttc gctaaggatg atttctggaa ttcgcggccg
     3001 cttctagaga ctagtgggtc tca
//
