[The description below was written by a language model from this plasmid's Addgene catalogue record and the feature table of its GenBank file.]
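Description:
C0080 (araC)_CD is a 3,023 bp circular basic part plasmid from the CIDAR MoClo library, a Golden Gate-style modular cloning toolkit for building genetic circuits in E. coli. It is built on the DVA backbone, a small synthetic-biology destination vector. Propagation in E. coli relies on a high-copy ColE1/pMB1-type origin, and selection on ampicillin is provided by beta-lactamase (AmpR) expressed from its own promoter. The backbone also retains BioBrick prefix and suffix sequences flanking the part position, a putative bacterial transcription terminator just upstream of the prefix, and several common sequencing primer sites.

The payload is a promoterless coding-sequence part, BioBrick C0080, encoding AraC, the L-arabinose regulatory protein. AraC acts as both repressor and activator, and the record notes that it activates the pBAD promoter part I13453. The araC reading frame is fused directly at its C-terminus to an LVA-variant ssrA degradation tag. This tag targets the protein to the ClpXP and ClpAP proteases, which shortens its half-life so that regulator levels follow changes in expression more closely. The "CD" in the name and the [C:C0080:D] notation indicate that the part is flanked by the C and D fusion sites of the MoClo standard, the position assigned to coding sequences. It can therefore be joined in order with a promoter, a ribosome binding site and a terminator part to form a complete transcription unit. The fusion sites and type IIS restriction sites are not annotated in the feature table. The plasmid carries no promoter or RBS for araC, so it serves as a storage and assembly source for the part rather than as an expression construct. Its typical use is combinatorial construction of arabinose-responsive regulatory devices.
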