Addgene plasmid #66029: C0080 (araC)_CD
Purpose: MoClo Basic Part: CDS - Controller protein, araC repressor/activator (activates pBAD, I13453) [C:C0080:D]
Depositing lab: Douglas Densmore. Depositing organization: Boston University Main Campus. Publication: CIDAR MoClo: Improved MoClo Assembly Standard and New E. coli Part Library Enable Rapid Combinatorial Design for Synthetic and Traditional Biology. Iverson SV, Haddock TL, Beal J, Densmore DM. ACS Synth Biol. 2016 Jan 15;5(1):99-103. doi: 10.1021/acssynbio.5b00124. Epub 2015 Nov 4. PubMed 26479688.
Backbone
  Vector backbone: DVA
  Vector type: Synthetic Biology
Growth in bacteria
  Bacterial resistance: Ampicillin, 100 μg/mL
  Growth temperature: 37°C
  Growth strain: DH5alpha
  Copy number: Unknown
Gene/Insert
  Gene/Insert name: Transcription factor (alt name: Basic Part - CDS)
  Species: Synthetic
  Cloning method: Unknown
Terms and licenses: Academic/Nonprofit Terms; Industry Terms: Not Available to Industry
How to cite: C0080 (araC)_CD was a gift from Douglas Densmore (Addgene plasmid # 66029 ; http://n2t.net/addgene:66029 ; RRID:Addgene_66029)
