>Addgene plasmid #66029 | C0080 (araC)_CD | addgene partial sequence | sequence record 114199 | MoCloR 5'-gccacctgacgtctaagaaacc-3'
ATAGGCGTATCACGAGGCAGAATTTCAGATAAAAAAAATCCTTAGCTTTCGCTAAGGATGATTTCTGGAA
TTCGCGGCCGCTTCTAGAGACTAGTGGGTCTCAAATGATGGCTGAAGCGCAAAATGATCCCCTGCTGCCG
GGATACTCGTTTAACGCCCATCTGGTGGCGGGTTTAACGCCGATTGAGGCCAATGGTTATCTCGATTTTT
TTATCGACCGACCGCTGGGAATGAAAGGTTATATTCTCAATCTCACCATTCGCGGTCAGGGGGTGGTGAA
AAATCAGGGACGAGAATTTGTCTGCCGACCGGGTGATATTTTGCTGTTCCCGCCAGGAGAGATTCATCAC
TACGGTCGTCATCCGGAGGCTCGCGAATGGTATCACCAGTGGGTTTACTTTCGTCCGCGCGCCTACTGGC
ATGAATGGCTTAACTGGCCGTCAATATTTGCCAATACGGGTTTCTTTCGCCCGGATGAAGCGCACCAGCC
GCATTTCAGCGACCTGTTTGGGCAAATCATTAACGCCGGGCAAGGGGAAGGGCGCTATTCGGAGCTGCTG
GCGATAAATCTGCTTGAGCAATTGTTACTGCGGCGCATGGAAGCGATTAACGAGTCGCTCCATCCACCGA
TGGATAATCGGGTACGCGAGGCTTGTCAGTACATCAGCGATCACCTGGCAGACAGCAATTTTGATATCGC
CAGCGTCGCACAGCATGTTTGCCTGTCGCCGTCGCGTCTGTCACATCTTTTCCGCCAGCAGTTAGGGATT
AGCGTCTTAAGCTGGCGCGAGGACCAACGCATCAGCCAGGCGAAGCTGCTTTTGAGCACTACCCGGATGC
CTATCGCCACCGTCGGTCGCAATGTTGGTTT
