>Addgene plasmid #66029 | C0080 (araC)_CD | addgene partial sequence | sequence record 116500 | ASK-FN2 5'-CGGCCTTTTTACGGTTCCTG-3'
GCGTTATCCCCTGATTCTGTGGATAACCGTATTACCGCCTTTGAGTGAGCTGATACCGCTCGCCGCAGCC
GAACGACCGAGCGCAGCGAGTCAGTGAGCGAGGAAGCCTGCAGCGGCCGCTACTAGTAGGTCTCTACCTT
TATTAAGCTACTAAAGCGTAGTTTTCGTCGTTTGCAGCTGACAACTTGACGGCTACATCATTCACTTTTT
CTTCACAACCGGCACGGAACTCGCTCGGGCTGGCCCCGGTGCATTTTTTAAATACTCGCGAGAAATAGAG
TTGATCGTCAAAACCAACATTGCGACCGACGGTGGCGATAGGCATCCGGGTAGTGCTCAAAAGCAGCTTC
GCCTGGCTGATGCGTTGGTCCTCGCGCCAGCTTAAGACGCTAATCCCTAACTGCTGGCGGAAAAGATGTG
ACAGACGCGACGGCGACAGGCAAACATGCTGTGCGACGCTGGCGATATCAAAATTGCTGTCTGCCAGGTG
ATCGCTGATGTACTGACAAGCCTCGCGTACCCGATTATCCATCGGTGGATGGAGCGACTCGTTAATCGCT
TCCATGCGCCGCAGTAACAATTGCTCAAGCAGATTTATCGCCAGCAGCTCCGAATAGCGCCCTTCCCCTT
GCCCGGCGTTAATGATTTGCCCAAACAGGTCGCTGAAATGCGGCTGGTGCGCTTCATCCGGGCGAAAGAA
ACCCGTATTGGCAAATATTGACGGCCAGTTAAGCCATTCATGCCAGTAGGCGCGCGGACGAAAGTAAACC
CACTGGTGATACCATTCGCGAGCCTCCGGATGACGACCGTAGTGATGAA
